Addgene plasmid #153809: pGBW-m4252890
Purpose: Mammalian expression plasmid for SARS-CoV-2 S (surface glycoprotein)
Depositing lab: Ginkgo Bioworks & Benjie Chen.
Backbone
  Vector backbone: pTwist_CMV_Hygro_6 with AarI site removed
  Backbone size w/o insert (bp): 6525
  Vector type: Mammalian Expression
  Selectable markers: Hygromycin
Growth in bacteria
  Bacterial resistance: Ampicillin, 100 μg/mL
  Growth temperature: 37°C
  Growth strain: DH5alpha
  Copy number: High Copy
Gene/Insert
  Gene/Insert name: SARS-CoV-2 S (surface glycoprotein) (alt names: Spike protein; S protein)
  Species: Severe acute respiratory syndrome coronavirus 2
  Insert size (bp): 3815
  Mutation: wt
  Entrez Gene: S (a.k.a. GU280_gp02, spike glycoprotein)
  Promoter: CMV
  Tag / fusion protein: Cleavable TEV;V5 (C terminal on backbone)
  Cloning method: Unknown
Resource information
  A portion of this plasmid was derived from a plasmid made by: GinkgoBioworks
Depositor comments: NCBI reference sequence: 43740568
How to cite: pGBW-m4252890 was a gift from Ginkgo Bioworks & Benjie Chen (Addgene plasmid # 153809 ; http://n2t.net/addgene:153809 ; RRID:Addgene_153809)
