[The description below was written by a language model from this plasmid's Addgene catalogue record and pLannotate feature annotations shown in this document.]
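Description:
pGBW-m4252890 is a mammalian expression plasmid carrying the wild-type SARS-CoV-2 spike (S, surface glycoprotein) coding sequence in a pTwist_CMV_Hygro_6 backbone from which an AarI site has been removed. It is maintained in E. coli as a high-copy plasmid through a ColE1/pUC-type origin and selected with ampicillin via a full-length β-lactamase gene. For selection in mammalian cells, the backbone carries a hygromycin B phosphotransferase gene driven by the human ubiquitin C promoter and terminated by a synthetic polyadenylation signal.

The spike open reading frame, about 3.8 kb within the roughly 10.4 kb sequenced plasmid, sits downstream of the human cytomegalovirus immediate-early enhancer and promoter elements and is followed by an SV40 polyadenylation signal, an arrangement that gives strong constitutive transcription in transfected mammalian cells. According to the catalogue entry, the backbone supplies a C-terminal TEV-cleavable V5 epitope tag, which would allow antibody detection or capture of the protein and subsequent removal of the tag. These short elements are not called out individually in the feature table, although there is unannotated sequence between the end of the spike annotation and the poly(A) signal. The expression unit and the bacterial marker are flanked by T7 and rrnG transcription terminators, additional synthetic poly(A) signals, and short 5' and 3' β-globin insulator elements, which help isolate the cassettes from transcriptional read-through and from one another.

The record gives the purpose only as mammalian expression of the spike protein. The hygromycin marker would also allow selection of stably transfected cells, though the record does not list specific applications.
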