Features (pLannotate 1.2.2; 20 found; start..end, strand, type, name):
      1..304     +  enhancer       CMV enhancer: human cytomegalovirus immediate early enhancer
    377..394     -  promoter       CMV promoter (fragment): human cytomegalovirus (CMV) immediate early promoter
    457..508     +  promoter       CMVd2 promoter: truncated human cytomegalovirus (CMV) immediate early promoter that yields moderately reduced expression relative to the full-length promoter
    583..4401    +  CDS            S: SPIKE_SARS2 - Experimental evidence at protein level: Swiss-Prot protein existence level 1. [Spike glycoprotein]: May down-regulate host tetherin (BST2) by lysosomal degradation, thereby counteracting its antiviral activity. From Severe acute respiratory syndrome coronavirus 2 (2019-nCoV) (SARS-CoV-2).
   4533..4654    -  polyA_signal   SV40 poly(A) signal: SV40 polyadenylation signal
   4677..4746    -  CDS            large T antigen (fragment): large T antigen from SV40 (simian virus 40)
   4769..4815    +  terminator     T7 terminator: transcription terminator for bacteriophage T7 RNA polymerase
   4845..4981    +  terminator     rrnG terminator: transcription terminator from the E. coli ribosomal RNA rrnG operon (Albrechtsen et al., 1991)
   5026..5097    +  misc_feature   3' β-globin insulator: insulator downstream of the human β-globin locus (Farrell et al., 2002)
   5323..5911    -  rep_origin     ori: high-copy-number ColE1/pMB1/pBR322/pUC origin of replication
   6083..6147    -  CDS            bla(M) (fragment): β-lactamase lacking the signal sequence; bla(M); allows cytosolic expression of β-lactamase
   6411..7620    +  promoter       UbC promoter: human ubiquitin C promoter
   7630..8651    +  CDS            HygR (fragment): hygromycin B phosphotransferase confers resistance to hygromycin
   8679..8727    +  polyA_signal   poly(A) signal: synthetic polyadenylation signal
   8993..9853    +  CDS            AmpR: β-lactamase; bla; confers resistance to ampicillin, carbenicillin, and related antibiotics
   9866..10002   +  terminator     rrnG terminator: transcription terminator from the E. coli ribosomal RNA rrnG operon (Albrechtsen et al., 1991)
  10154..10225   +  misc_feature   5' β-globin insulator: insulator upstream of the human β-globin locus (Farrell et al., 2002)
  10230..10276   -  terminator     T7 terminator: transcription terminator for bacteriophage T7 RNA polymerase
  10294..10342   -  polyA_signal   poly(A) signal: synthetic polyadenylation signal
  10373..10422   +  enhancer       CMV enhancer (fragment): human cytomegalovirus immediate early enhancer
>Addgene plasmid #153809 | pGBW-m4252890 | addgene full sequence | sequence record 313642 | Addgene NGS Result
CGTTACATAACTTACGGTAAATGGCCCGCCTGGCTGACCGCCCAACGACCCCCGCCCATTGACGTCAATA
ATGACGTATGTTCCCATAGTAACGCCAATAGGGACTTTCCATTGACGTCAATGGGTGGAGTATTTACGGT
AAACTGCCCACTTGGCAGTACATCAAGTGTATCATATGCCAAGTACGCCCCCTATTGACGTCAATGACGG
TAAATGGCCCGCCTGGCATTATGCCCAGTACATGACCTTATGGGACTTTCCTACTTGGCAGTACATCTAC
GTATTAGTCATCGCTATTACCATGCTGATGCGGTTTTGGCAGTACATCAATGGGCGTGGATAGCGGTTTG
ACTCACGGGGATTTCCAAGTCTCCACCCCATTGACGTCAATGGGAGTTTGTTTTGGCACCAAAATCAACG
GGACTTTCCAAAATGTCGTAACAACTCCGCCCCATTGACGCAAATGGGCGGTAGGCGTGTACGGTGGGAG
GTCTATATAAGCAGAGCTGGTTTAGTGAACCGTCAGATCAGATCTTTGTCGATCCTACCATCCACTCGAC
ACACCCGCCAGCGGCCGCCACCATGTTCGTCTTTCTTGTGTTACTCCCCCTGGTTTCGTCCCAGTGCGTG
AACTTGACTACGCGAACCCAACTGCCGCCAGCATATACAAATAGTTTCACCCGTGGAGTATACTACCCTG
ATAAAGTGTTTAGATCAAGCGTACTACACTCTACTCAGGACCTGTTTCTCCCCTTCTTCTCCAATGTCAC
ATGGTTTCATGCGATCCACGTTAGCGGCACCAACGGGACAAAGCGCTTTGACAACCCTGTGCTGCCATTC
AATGATGGTGTGTATTTTGCTTCTACCGAGAAGAGCAACATAATTCGGGGCTGGATCTTCGGAACTACCC
TCGACAGTAAAACTCAGTCATTGCTGATTGTGAATAACGCCACAAATGTCGTTATCAAGGTCTGTGAATT
TCAATTCTGCAACGATCCATTCCTTGGGGTGTATTACCATAAAAATAATAAGTCCTGGATGGAGAGCGAA
TTTAGGGTATACTCGTCTGCCAACAATTGTACTTTCGAGTATGTGTCTCAGCCCTTCTTAATGGATCTGG
AAGGTAAACAGGGCAACTTTAAGAACCTCCGCGAGTTTGTATTCAAAAATATAGACGGATACTTTAAGAT
TTATTCCAAGCACACACCAATCAATTTGGTGCGGGATCTCCCGCAAGGGTTCAGCGCTCTGGAACCTCTA
GTGGACCTCCCCATCGGCATTAACATCACAAGATTCCAGACGCTGTTAGCCCTGCATAGATCATACCTTA
CTCCCGGTGACAGTAGTTCTGGGTGGACCGCAGGCGCGGCTGCATATTACGTGGGATATTTGCAGCCTCG
GACGTTTCTGCTGAAATACAACGAGAACGGCACCATTACAGATGCCGTGGATTGCGCCCTTGACCCCCTA
AGCGAAACTAAGTGTACGCTTAAAAGCTTCACCGTCGAGAAGGGAATTTACCAGACTTCCAACTTTAGGG
TCCAGCCGACAGAATCAATAGTTAGGTTCCCAAATATCACCAATTTGTGCCCTTTTGGGGAAGTCTTCAA
TGCTACACGATTTGCTTCGGTTTATGCCTGGAACAGGAAGCGTATCTCAAATTGCGTCGCGGACTACAGC
GTGCTCTATAATAGTGCAAGTTTCTCGACCTTTAAATGTTATGGCGTGTCCCCGACCAAACTAAATGACC
TCTGTTTTACAAACGTTTACGCCGATTCTTTTGTGATTCGCGGTGATGAGGTACGCCAAATCGCACCGGG
CCAGACTGGCAAGATTGCCGATTACAACTACAAGTTGCCTGACGACTTCACCGGATGTGTTATAGCCTGG
AATAGCAATAATCTGGATTCTAAGGTCGGAGGTAACTATAACTACCTGTATAGACTGTTCCGTAAGTCAA
ACCTGAAACCCTTTGAGCGGGACATCTCCACAGAGATTTACCAAGCAGGGTCTACCCCCTGCAATGGGGT
TGAAGGATTCAATTGCTACTTTCCATTACAGAGCTACGGGTTCCAGCCTACGAACGGGGTTGGTTACCAG
CCTTATAGGGTAGTGGTGCTGTCGTTCGAACTGTTGCACGCTCCAGCTACAGTGTGCGGGCCTAAAAAAT
CAACTAACCTGGTTAAAAATAAGTGTGTTAATTTTAACTTCAATGGCTTAACCGGAACTGGAGTGCTCAC
GGAGTCAAACAAGAAATTTCTACCGTTTCAGCAATTCGGGAGGGATATCGCAGACACTACGGACGCGGTC
AGAGATCCACAGACCCTTGAGATCCTTGACATAACACCCTGCTCTTTCGGAGGTGTCTCCGTAATTACAC
CAGGCACTAATACCTCTAATCAGGTGGCCGTGCTTTATCAGGATGTTAACTGTACAGAGGTCCCGGTGGC
TATCCATGCCGACCAATTGACACCTACGTGGCGCGTCTATTCTACCGGCTCCAACGTCTTCCAGACCCGG
GCTGGATGCTTGATAGGCGCAGAACACGTAAACAACTCTTACGAATGTGATATTCCCATTGGAGCCGGGA
TCTGCGCAAGCTACCAGACCCAAACAAACAGTCCCAGACGGGCTCGTAGCGTGGCCTCTCAGAGCATAAT
AGCCTATACCATGTCCCTTGGCGCGGAGAATAGTGTGGCATACTCAAATAATAGCATCGCTATCCCCACT
AACTTTACTATTTCCGTGACGACTGAGATTCTGCCAGTGTCTATGACTAAGACATCCGTGGATTGCACAA
TGTATATTTGTGGGGATTCCACAGAGTGTAGCAACTTGTTGCTGCAATATGGATCATTCTGTACGCAGCT
GAATCGCGCCCTCACCGGCATCGCTGTGGAACAGGACAAGAACACTCAAGAGGTCTTTGCTCAGGTGAAG
CAAATCTACAAGACCCCACCTATAAAAGACTTCGGGGGTTTTAACTTCTCGCAGATTCTCCCCGACCCCA
GCAAGCCTTCAAAAAGGAGCTTTATTGAGGACCTGTTGTTCAACAAGGTTACTTTAGCCGATGCCGGTTT
TATCAAACAGTACGGCGACTGTCTTGGCGATATAGCAGCCCGGGATCTGATTTGCGCACAAAAATTCAAT
GGCCTTACCGTACTGCCACCCCTTCTCACCGACGAAATGATCGCGCAGTACACCTCCGCACTGCTGGCTG
GGACCATCACTTCGGGATGGACCTTTGGGGCTGGTGCTGCTTTGCAAATTCCCTTCGCCATGCAGATGGC
CTATCGATTCAATGGCATAGGGGTAACACAGAACGTATTGTATGAAAATCAAAAGCTAATCGCTAACCAG
TTTAATTCAGCCATTGGTAAGATCCAGGATTCACTCTCCAGTACAGCCTCTGCCCTGGGAAAGCTCCAGG
ACGTGGTCAACCAGAACGCGCAGGCATTGAATACACTCGTCAAACAGCTGAGTAGCAATTTCGGCGCAAT
CAGTAGTGTCTTAAACGATATACTGAGTAGGCTTGATAAAGTAGAGGCCGAGGTCCAGATTGACAGACTA
ATCACGGGGCGTCTTCAGAGTTTACAGACCTATGTGACCCAACAGCTGATCCGAGCAGCGGAAATTCGAG
CAAGCGCGAACCTGGCCGCTACTAAAATGAGTGAGTGCGTGCTGGGCCAAAGTAAACGAGTCGACTTTTG
CGGCAAAGGGTATCATCTCATGTCTTTCCCTCAGTCCGCCCCTCACGGTGTTGTTTTCCTCCACGTGACA
TACGTTCCCGCGCAGGAAAAGAATTTTACTACGGCACCCGCTATTTGCCATGACGGAAAGGCTCATTTTC
CACGGGAGGGAGTGTTCGTTTCAAACGGGACACACTGGTTTGTAACTCAGCGGAACTTTTATGAGCCTCA
AATCATCACGACAGACAATACCTTCGTGAGTGGCAACTGCGATGTAGTCATAGGCATTGTGAATAACACT
GTTTATGATCCACTTCAGCCGGAACTCGACAGCTTCAAAGAGGAATTGGATAAGTACTTTAAAAATCATA
CCAGTCCAGACGTAGATCTCGGCGATATATCGGGCATTAACGCCAGTGTGGTCAATATACAAAAGGAGAT
TGACAGACTGAATGAAGTAGCTAAGAACCTCAACGAATCTCTGATTGACCTGCAAGAGCTAGGGAAGTAC
GAGCAGTATATCAAATGGCCATGGTACATATGGCTGGGTTTTATCGCGGGTCTTATTGCCATAGTCATGG
TGACGATTATGTTGTGCTGTATGACCTCCTGCTGTTCTTGTTTGAAAGGCTGCTGCTCCTGTGGTAGCTG
TTGCAAATTCGATGAAGATGACTCTGAACCCGTGTTGAAAGGCGTTAAGCTACACTACACAGAAAACCTT
TACTTTCAGTCGGGGAAACCTATACCCAATCCACTTCTCGGCTTAGATTCTACCTAAGGATCCGCAGGCC
TCTGCTAGCTTGACTGACTGAGATACAGCGTACCTTCAGCTCACAGACATGATAAGATACATTGATGAGT
TTGGACAAACCACAACTAGAATGCAGTGAAAAAAATGCTTTATTTGTGAAATTTGTGATGCTATTGCTTT
ATTTGTAACCATTATAAGCTGCAATAAACAAGTTAACAACAACAATTGCATTCATTTTATGTTTCAGGTT
CAGGGGGAGGTGTGGGAGGTTTTTTAAAGCAAGTAAAACCTCTACAAATGTGGTATTGGCCCATCTCTAT
CGGTATCGTAGCATAACCCCTTGGGGCCTCTAAACGGGTCTTGAGGGGTTTTTTGTGCCCCTCGGGCCGG
ATTGCTATCTACCGGCATTGGCGCAGAAAAAAATGCCTGATGCGACGCTGCGCGTCTTATACTCCCACAT
ATGCCAGATTCAGCAACGGATACGGCTTCCCCAACTTGCCCACTTCCATACGTGTCCTCCTTACCAGAAA
TTTATCCTTAAGGTCGTCAGCTATCCTGCAGGCGATCTCTCGATTTCGATCAAGACATTCCTTTAATGGT
CTTTTCTGGACACCACTAGGGGTCAGAAGTAGTTCATCAAACTTTCTTCCCTCCCTAATCTCATTGGTTA
CCTTGGGCTATCGAAACTTAATTAACCAGTCAAGTCAGCTACTTGGCGAGATCGACTTGTCTGGGTTTCG
ACTACGCTCAGAATTGCGTCAGTCAAGTTCGATCTGGTCCTTGCTATTGCACCCGTTCTCCGATTACGAG
TTTCATTTAAATCATGTGAGCAAAAGGCCAGCAAAAGGCCAGGAACCGTAAAAAGGCCGCGTTGCTGGCG
TTTTTCCATAGGCTCCGCCCCCCTGACGAGCATCACAAAAATCGACGCTCAAGTCAGAGGTGGCGAAACC
CGACAGGACTATAAAGATACCAGGCGTTTCCCCCTGGAAGCTCCCTCGTGCGCTCTCCTGTTCCGACCCT
GCCGCTTACCGGATACCTGTCCGCCTTTCTCCCTTCGGGAAGCGTGGCGCTTTCTCATAGCTCACGCTGT
AGGTATCTCAGTTCGGTGTAGGTCGTTCGCTCCAAGCTGGGCTGTGTGCACGAACCCCCCGTTCAGCCCG
ACCGCTGCGCCTTATCCGGTAACTATCGTCTTGAGTCCAACCCGGTAAGACACGACTTATCGCCACTGGC
AGCAGCCACTGGTAACAGGATTAGCAGAGCGAGGTATGTAGGCGGTGCTACAGAGTTCTTGAAGTGGTGG
CCTAACTACGGCTACACTAGAAGAACAGTATTTGGTATCTGCGCTCTGCTGAAGCCAGTTACCTTCGGAA
AAAGAGTTGGTAGCTCTTGATCCGGCAAACAAACCACCGCTGGTAGCGGTGGTTTTTTTGTTTGCAAGCA
GCAGATTACGCGCAGAAAAAAAGGATCTCAAGAAGATCCTTTGATCTTTTCTACGGGGTCTGACGCTCAG
TGGAACGAAAACTCACGTTAAGGGATTTTGGTCATGAGATTATCAAAAAGGATCTTCACCTAGATCCTTT
TAAATTAAAAATGAAGTTTTAAATCAATCTAAAGTATATATGAGTAAACTTGGTCTGACAGTTACCAATG
CTTAATCAGTGAGGCACCTATCTCAGCGATCTGTCTATTTCGTTCATCCATAGTTGCATTTAAATTTCCG
AACTCTCCAAGGCCCTCGTCGGAAAATCTTCAAACCTTTCGTCCGATCCATCTTGCAGGCTACCTCTCGA
ACGAACTATCGCAAGTCTCTTGGCCGGCCTTGCGCCTTGGCTATTGCTTGGCAGCGCCTATCGCCAGGTA
TTACTCCAATCCCGAATATCCGAGATCGGGATCACCCGAGAGAAGTTCAACCTACATCCTCAATCCCGAT
CTATCCGAGATCCGAGGAATATCGAAATCGGGGCGCGCCTGGCCTCCGCGCCGGGTTTTGGCGCCTCCCG
CGGGCGCCCCCCTCGTCACGGCGAGCGCTGCCACGTCAGACGAAGGGCGCAGGAGCGTCCTGATCCTTCC
GCCCGGACGCTCAGGACAGCGGCCCGCTGCTCATAAGACTCGGCCTTAGAACCCCAGTATCAGCAGAAGG
ACATTTTAGGACGGGACTTGGGTGACTCTAGGGCACTGGTTTTCTTTCCAGAGAGCGGAACAGGCGAGGA
AAAGTAGTCCCTTCTCGGCGATTCTGCGGAGGGATCTCCGTGGGGCGGTGAACGCCGATGATTATATAAG
GACGCGCCGGGTGTGGCACAGCTAGTTCCGTCGCAGCCGGGATTTGGGTCGCGGTTCTTGTTTGTGGATC
GCTGTGATCGTCACTTGGTGAGTAGCGGGCTGCTGGGCTGGCCGGGGCTTTCGTGGCCGCCGGGCCGCTC
GGTGGGACGGAAGCGTGTGGAGAGACCGCCAAGGGCTGTAGTCTGGGTCCGCGAGCAAGGTTGCCCTGAA
CTGGGGGTTGGGGGGAGCGCAGCAAAATGGCGGCTGTTCCCGAGTCTTGAATGGAAGACGCTTGTGAGGC
GGGCTGTGAGGTCGTTGAAACAAGGTGGGGGGCATGGTGGGCGGCAAGAACCCAAGGTCTTGAGCCCTTC
GCTAATGCGGGAAAGCTCTTATTCGGGTGAGATGGGCTGGGCACCATCTGGGGACCCTGACGTGAAGTTT
GTCACTGACTGGAGAACTCGGTTTGTCGTCTGTTGCGGGGGCGGCAGTTATGGCGGTGCCGTTGGGCAGT
GCACCCGTACCTTTGGGAGCGCGCGCCCTCGTCGTGTCGTGACGTCACCCGTTCTGTTGGCTTATAATGC
AGGGTGGGGCCACCAGCCGGTAGGTGTGCGGTAGGCTTTTCTCCGTCGCAGGACGCAGGGTTCGGGCCTA
GGGTAGGCTCTCCTGAATCGACAGGCGCCGGACCTCTGGTGAGGGGAGGGATAAGTGAGGCGTCAGTTTC
TTTGGTCGGTTTTATGTACCTATCTTCTTAAGTAGCTGAAGCTCCGGTTTTGAACTATGCGCTCGGGGTT
GGCGAGTGTGTTTTGTGAAGTTTTTTAGGCACCTTTTGAAATGTAATCATTTGGGTCAATATGTAATTTT
CAGTGTTAGACTTGTAAATTGTCCGCTAAATTCTGGCCGTTTTTGGCTTTTTTGTTAGACAACATGGGTA
AAAAGCCTGAACTCACCGCGACGTCTGTCGAGAAGTTTCTGATCGAAAAGTTCGACAGCGTCTCCGACCT
GATGCAGCTCTCGGAGGGCGAAGAATCTCGTGCTTTCAGCTTCGATGTAGGAGGGCGTGGATATGTCCTG
CGGGTAAATAGCTGCGCCGATGGTTTCTACAAAGATCGTTATGTTTATCGGCACTTTGCATCCGCCGCGC
TCCCGATTCCGGAAGTGCTTGACATTGGGGAGTTCAGCGAGAGCCTGACCTATTGCATCTCCCGCCGTGC
ACAGGGTGTCACGTTGCAAGACCTGCCTGAAACCGAACTGCCCGCTGTTCTGCAGCCGGTCGCGGAGGCA
ATGGATGCCATCGCTGCCGCCGATCTTAGCCAGACGAGCGGGTTCGGCCCATTCGGACCGCAAGGAATCG
GTCAATACACTACATGGCGTGATTTCATATGCGCGATTGCTGATCCCCATGTGTATCACTGGCAAACTGT
GATGGACGACACCGTCAGTGCGTCCGTCGCGCAGGCTCTCGATGAGCTGATGCTTTGGGCCGAGGACTGC
CCCGAAGTCCGGCACCTCGTGCACGCGGATTTCGGCTCCAACAATGTCCTGACGGACAATGGCCGCATAA
CAGCGGTCATTGACTGGAGCGAGGCGATGTTCGGGGATTCCCAATACGAGGTCGCCAACATCTTCTTCTG
GAGGCCGTGGTTGGCTTGTATGGAGCAGCAGACGCGCTACTTCGAGCGGAGGCATCCGGAGCTTGCAGGA
TCGCCCCGGCTCCGGGCGTATATGCTCCGCATTGGTCTTGACCAACTCTATCAGAGCTTGGTTGACGGCA
ATTTCGATGATGCAGCTTGGGCGCAGGGTCGATGCGACGCAATCGTCCGATCCGGAGCCGGGACTGTCGG
GCGTACACAAATCGCCCGCAGAAGCGCCGCCGTCTGGACCGATGGCTGTGTAGAAGTACTCGCCGATAGT
GGAAACCGACGCCCCAGCACTCGTCCGAGGGCAAAGGAATAAGCTAGTATGTAAGCCTAGTCTTAGATAA
TAAAATCGCTATCCATCGAAGATGGATGTGTGTTGGTTTTTTGTGTGTGTAACGCTAGGCGCGCCTGGTG
TACCGAGAACGATCCTCTCAGTGCGAGTCTCGACGATCCATATCGTTGCTTGGCAGTCAGCCAGTCGGAA
TCCAGCTTGGGACCCAGGAAGTCCAATCGTCAGATATTGTACTCAAGCCTGGTCACGGCAGCGTACCGAT
CTGTTTAAACCTAGATATTGATAGTCTGATCGGTCAACGTATAATCGAGTCCTAGCTTTTGCAAACATCT
ATCAAGAGACAGGATCAGCAGGAGGCTTTCGCATGAGTATTCAACATTTCCGTGTCGCCCTTATTCCCTT
TTTTGCGGCATTTTGCCTTCCTGTTTTTGCTCACCCAGAAACGCTGGTGAAAGTAAAAGATGCTGAAGAT
CAGTTGGGTGCGCGAGTGGGTTACATCGAACTGGATCTCAACAGCGGTAAGATCCTTGAGAGTTTTCGCC
CCGAAGAACGCTTTCCAATGATGAGCACTTTTAAAGTTCTGCTATGTGGCGCGGTATTATCCCGTATTGA
CGCCGGGCAAGAGCAACTCGGTCGCCGCATACACTATTCTCAGAATGACTTGGTTGAGTATTCACCAGTC
ACAGAAAAGCATCTTACGGATGGCATGACAGTAAGAGAATTATGCAGTGCTGCCATAACCATGAGTGATA
ACACTGCGGCCAACTTACTTCTGACAACGATTGGAGGACCGAAGGAGCTAACCGCTTTTTTGCACAACAT
GGGGGATCATGTAACTCGCCTTGATCGTTGGGAACCGGAGCTGAATGAAGCCATACCAAACGACGAGCGT
GACACCACGATGCCTGTAGCAATGGCAACAACCTTGCGTAAACTATTAACTGGCGAACTACTTACTCTAG
CTTCCCGGCAACAGTTGATAGACTGGATGGAGGCGGATAAAGTTGCAGGACCACTTCTGCGCTCGGCCCT
TCCGGCTGGCTGGTTTATTGCTGATAAATCTGGAGCCGGTGAGCGTGGGTCTCGCGGTATCATTGCAGCA
CTGGGGCCAGATGGTAAGCCCTCCCGTATCGTAGTTATCTACACGACGGGGAGTCAGGCAACTATGGATG
AACGAAATAGACAGATCGCTGAGATAGGTGCCTCACTGATTAAGCATTGGTAACCGATTCTAGGTGCATT
GGCGCAGAAAAAAATGCCTGATGCGACGCTGCGCGTCTTATACTCCCACATATGCCAGATTCAGCAACGG
ATACGGCTTCCCCAACTTGCCCACTTCCATACGTGTCCTCCTTACCAGAAATTTATCCTTAAGATCCCGA
ATCGTTTAAACTCGACTCTGGCTCTATCGAATCTCCGTCGTTTCGAGCTTACGCGAACAGCCGTGGCGCT
CATTTGCTCGTCGGGCATCGAATCTCGTCAGCTATCGTCAGCTTACCTTTTTGGCAGCGATCGCGGCTCC
CGACATCTTGGACCATTAGCTCCACAGGTATCTTCTTCCCTCTAGTGGTCATAACAGCAGCTTCAGCTAC
CTCTCAATTCAAAAAACCCCTCAAGACCCGTTTAGAGGCCCCAAGGGGTTATGCTATCAATCGTTGCGTT
ACACACACAAAAAACCAACACACATCCATCTTCGATGGATAGCGATTTTATTATCTAACTGCTGATCGAG
TGTAGCCAGATCTAGTAATCAATTACGGGGTCATTAGTTCATAGCCCATATATGGAGTTCCG
